Addgene plasmid #161657: IDG_CLIC3_OE_1
Purpose: Overexpresses CLIC3
Depositing lab: Mike McManus. Depositing organization: University of California, San Francisco (UCSF).
Backbone
  Vector backbone: pLX304
  Vector type: Mammalian Expression
  Selectable markers: Blasticidin
Growth in bacteria
  Bacterial resistance: Ampicillin, 100 μg/mL
  Growth temperature: 30°C
  Growth strain: NEB Stable
  Copy number: Low Copy
Gene/Insert
  Gene/Insert name: CLIC3
  Species: H. sapiens (human)
  Entrez Gene: CLIC3
  Tag / fusion protein: V5 (C terminal on backbone)
  Cloning method: Gateway Cloning
Terms and licenses: Academic/Nonprofit Terms; Industry Terms: Not Available to Industry
How to cite: IDG_CLIC3_OE_1 was a gift from Mike McManus (Addgene plasmid # 161657 ; http://n2t.net/addgene:161657 ; RRID:Addgene_161657)
