[The description below was written by a language model from this plasmid's Addgene catalogue record and pLannotate feature annotations shown in this document.]
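Description:
IDG_CLIC3_OE_1 is a mammalian overexpression plasmid for human CLIC3, a chloride intracellular channel family protein, built in the pLX304 backbone by Gateway cloning. Although catalogued simply as a mammalian expression vector, the feature table shows a third-generation-style, self-inactivating lentiviral transfer architecture: an RSV promoter driving a truncated HIV-1 5' LTR, the Ψ packaging signal with a partial gag sequence, the Rev response element, a cPPT/CTS, and a ΔU3 3' LTR followed by an SV40 polyadenylation signal. These elements allow the region between the LTRs to be transcribed, packaged into lentiviral particles when helper functions are supplied in trans, and integrated into target cells, with the U3 deletion silencing the LTR promoter after integration.

Within the proviral region there are two expression units. The hPGK promoter drives blasticidin S deaminase (BSD), giving blasticidin selection of transduced or transfected cells. Downstream, the CMV enhancer/promoter drives the CLIC3 coding sequence, which is flanked by attB1 and attB2 sites left by Gateway recombination and followed by a backbone-encoded V5 epitope recorded as a C-terminal tag, useful for detecting the protein by immunoblot or immunostaining. A WPRE after the tag enhances transcript stability and expression.

In bacteria the plasmid is maintained through a ColE1/pUC-type origin and selected with ampicillin via β-lactamase. The annotation describes this origin as high copy, whereas the catalogue lists the plasmid as low copy. An f1 origin, an SV40 origin and remnants of lac and T7/T3 promoter sequences are backbone carry-overs. The stated purpose is overexpression of CLIC3.
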