Features (pLannotate 1.2.2; 32 found; start..end, strand, type, name):
      1..304     +  enhancer       CMV enhancer: human cytomegalovirus immediate early enhancer
    305..508     +  promoter       CMV promoter: human cytomegalovirus (CMV) immediate early promoter
    532..549     +  protein_bind   attB1 (fragment): mutant version of attB; core recombination site for the Gateway® BP reaction BP Clonase™
    555..1262    +  CDS            CLIC3: CLIC3_HUMAN - Experimental evidence at protein level: Swiss-Prot protein existence level 1. Can insert into membranes and form chloride ion channels. May participate in cellular growth control. From Homo sapiens (Human).
   1264..1288    -  protein_bind   attB2: mutant version of attB; recombination site for the Gateway® BP reaction BP Clonase™
   1290..1331    +  CDS            V5 tag: epitope tag from simian virus 5
   1373..1961    +  misc_feature   WPRE: woodchuck hepatitis virus posttranscriptional regulatory element
   2012..2031    +  misc_feature   cPPT/CTS (fragment): central polypurine tract and central termination sequence of HIV-1
   2033..2266    +  LTR            3' LTR (ΔU3): self-inactivating 3' long terminal repeat (LTR) from HIV-1
   2344..2465    +  polyA_signal   SV40 poly(A) signal: SV40 polyadenylation signal
   2505..2640    +  rep_origin     SV40 ori: SV40 origin of replication
   2661..2679    -  promoter       T7 promoter: promoter for bacteriophage T7 RNA polymerase
   2687..2842    +  CDS            lacZα (fragment): LacZα fragment of β-galactosidase; lacZ fragment
   2847..3275    +  rep_origin     f1 ori (sequence partly withheld): f1 bacteriophage origin of replication; arrow indicates direction of (+) strand synthesis
   3328..3432    +  promoter       AmpR promoter: bla
   3433..4293    +  CDS            AmpR: β-lactamase; bla; confers resistance to ampicillin, carbenicillin, and related antibiotics
   4464..5052    +  rep_origin     ori: high-copy-number ColE1/pMB1/pBR322/pUC origin of replication
   5235..5327    +  CDS            lacI (fragment): lac repressor; lacI; The lac repressor binds to the lac operator to inhibit transcription in E. coli. This inhibition can be relieved by adding lactose or isopropyl-β-D-thiogalactopyranoside (IPTG).
   5340..5361    +  protein_bind   CAP binding site: CAP binding activates transcription in the presence of cAMP. E. coli catabolite activator protein
   5376..5406    +  promoter       lac promoter: promoter for the E. coli lac operon
   5414..5430    +  protein_bind   lac operator: The lac repressor binds to the lac operator to inhibit transcription in E. coli. This inhibition can be relieved by adding lactose or isopropyl-β-D-thiogalactopyranoside (IPTG). lac repressor encoded by lacI
   5475..5493    +  promoter       T3 promoter: promoter for bacteriophage T3 RNA polymerase
   5521..5747    +  promoter       RSV promoter: Rous sarcoma virus enhancer/promoter
   5748..5928    +  LTR            5' LTR (truncated): truncated 5' long terminal repeat (LTR) from HIV-1
   5975..6100    +  misc_feature   HIV-1 Ψ: packaging signal of human immunodeficiency virus type 1
   6084..6447    +  CDS            HIV-1 gag (fragment): gag protein from human immunodeficiency virus 1; gag
   6593..6826    +  misc_feature   RRE: The Rev response element (RRE) of HIV-1 allows for Rev-dependent mRNA export from the nucleus to the cytoplasm.
   7203..7229    +  CDS            Rev (fragment): human immunodeficiency virus 1 (HIV-1) Rev protein; rev; enhances nuclear export of unspliced and incompletely spliced viral mRNAs
   7230..7730    +  promoter       hPGK promoter: human phosphoglycerate kinase 1 promoter
   7742..8137    +  CDS            BSD: blasticidin S deaminase; Aspergillus terreus BSD; confers resistance to blasticidin
   8197..8314    +  misc_feature   cPPT/CTS: central polypurine tract and central termination sequence of HIV-1
   8373..8430    +  enhancer       CMV enhancer (fragment): human cytomegalovirus immediate early enhancer
>Addgene plasmid #161657 | IDG_CLIC3_OE_1 | addgene full sequence | sequence record 319638 | Addgene NGS Result
CGTTACATAACTTACGGTAAATGGCCCGCCTGGCTGACCGCCCAACGACCCCCGCCCATTGACGTCAATA
ATGACGTATGTTCCCATAGTAACGCCAATAGGGACTTTCCATTGACGTCAATGGGTGGAGTATTTACGGT
AAACTGCCCACTTGGCAGTACATCAAGTGTATCATATGCCAAGTACGCCCCCTATTGACGTCAATGACGG
TAAATGGCCCGCCTGGCATTATGCCCAGTACATGACCTTATGGGACTTTCCTACTTGGCAGTACATCTAC
GTATTAGTCATCGCTATTACCATGGTGATGCGGTTTTGGCAGTACATCAATGGGCGTGGATAGCGGTTTG
ACTCACGGGGATTTCCAAGTCTCCACCCCATTGACGTCAATGGGAGTTTGTTTTGGCACCAAAATCAACG
GGACTTTCCAAAATGTCGTAACAACTCCGCCCCATTGACGCAAATGGGCGGTAGGCGTGTACGGTGGGAG
GTCTATATAAGCAGAGCTCTCTGGCTAACTGTCGGGATCAACAAGTTTGTACAAAAAAGTTGGCATGGCG
GAGACCAAGCTCCAGCTGTTTGTCAAGGCGAGTGAGGACGGGGAGAGCGTGGGTCACTGCCCCTCCTGCC
AGCGGCTCTTCATGGTCCTGCTCCTCAAGGGCGTACCTTTCACCCTCACCACGGTGGACACGCGCAGGTC
CCCGGACGTGCTGAAGGACTTCGCCCCCGGCTCGCAGCTGCCCATCCTGCTCTATGACAGCGACGCCAAG
ACAGACACGCTGCAGATCGAGGACTTTCTGGAGGAGACGCTGGGGCCGCCCGACTTCCCCAGCCTGGCGC
CTCGTTACAGGGAGTCCAACACCGCCGGCAACGACGTTTTCCACAAGTTCTCCGCGTTCATCAAGAACCC
GGTGCCCGCGCAGGACGAAGCCCTGTACCAGCAGCTGCTGCGCGCCCTCGCCAGGCTGGACAGCTACCTG
CGCGCGCCCCTGGAGCACGAGCTGGCGGGGGAGCCGCAGCTGCGCGAGTCCCGCCGCCGCTTCCTGGACG
GCGACAGGCTCACGCTGGCCGACTGCAGCCTCCTGCCCAAGCTGCACATCGTCGACACGGTGTGCGCGCA
CTTCCGCCAGGCGCCCATCCCCGCGGAGCTGCGCGGCGTACGCCGCTACCTGGACAGCGCGATGCAGGAG
AAAGAGTTCAAATACACGTGTCCGCACAGCGCCGAGATCCTGGCGGCCTACCGGCCCGCCGTGCACCCCC
GCTACCCAACTTTCTTGTACAAAGTGGTTGGTAAGCCTATCCCTAACCCTCTCCTCGGTCTCGATTCTAC
GTAGTAATGAGCTAGCGCTAACCGGTGGCGCGTTAAGTCGACAATCAACCTCTGGATTACAAAATTTGTG
AAAGATTGACTGGTATTCTTAACTATGTTGCTCCTTTTACGCTATGTGGATACGCTGCTTTAATGCCTTT
GTATCATGCTATTGCTTCCCGTATGGCTTTCATTTTCTCCTCCTTGTATAAATCCTGGTTGCTGTCTCTT
TATGAGGAGTTGTGGCCCGTTGTCAGGCAACGTGGCGTGGTGTGCACTGTGTTTGCTGACGCAACCCCCA
CTGGTTGGGGCATTGCCACCACCTGTCAGCTCCTTTCCGGGACTTTCGCTTTCCCCCTCCCTATTGCCAC
GGCGGAACTCATCGCCGCCTGCCTTGCCCGCTGCTGGACAGGGGCTCGGCTGTTGGGCACTGACAATTCC
GTGGTGTTGTCGGGGAAATCATCGTCCTTTCCTTGGCTGCTCGCCTGTGTTGCCACCTGGATTCTGCGCG
GGACGTCCTTCTGCTACGTCCCTTCGGCCCTCAATCCAGCGGACCTTCCTTCCCGCGGCCTGCTGCCGGC
TCTGCGGCCTCTTCCGCGTCTTCGCCTTCGCCCTCAGACGAGTCGGATCTCCCTTTGGGCCGCCTCCCCG
CGTCGACTTTAAGACCAATGACTTACAAGGCAGCTGTAGATCTTAGCCACTTTTTAAAAGAAAAGGGGGG
ACTGGAAGGGCTAATTCACTCCCAACGAAGACAAGATCTGCTTTTTGCTTGTACTGGGTCTCTCTGGTTA
GACCAGATCTGAGCCTGGGAGCTCTCTGGCTAACTAGGGAACCCACTGCTTAAGCCTCAATAAAGCTTGC
CTTGAGTGCTTCAAGTAGTGTGTGCCCGTCTGTTGTGTGACTCTGGTAACTAGAGATCCCTCAGACCCTT
TTAGTCAGTGTGGAAAATCTCTAGCAGTACGTATAGTAGTTCATGTCATCTTATTATTCAGTATTTATAA
CTTGCAAAGAAATGAATATCAGAGAGTGAGAGGAACTTGTTTATTGCAGCTTATAATGGTTACAAATAAA
GCAATAGCATCACAAATTTCACAAATAAAGCATTTTTTTCACTGCATTCTAGTTGTGGTTTGTCCAAACT
CATCAATGTATCTTATCATGTCTGGCTCTAGCTATCCCGCCCCTAACTCCGCCCATCCCGCCCCTAACTC
CGCCCAGTTCCGCCCATTCTCCGCCCCATGGCTGACTAATTTTTTTTATTTATGCAGAGGCCGAGGCCGC
CTCGGCCTCTGAGCTATTCCAGAAGTAGTGAGGAGGCTTTTTTGGAGGCCTAGGGACGTACCCAATTCGC
CCTATAGTGAGTCGTATTACGCGCGCTCACTGGCCGTCGTTTTACAACGTCGTGACTGGGAAAACCCTGG
CGTTACCCAACTTAATCGCCTTGCAGCACATCCCCCTTTCGCCAGCTGGCGTAATAGCGAAGAGGCCCGC
ACCGATCGCCCTTCCCAACAGTTGCGCAGCCTGAATGGCGAATGGG
[124 nt withheld, positions 2847-2970]
C
[91 nt withheld, positions 2972-3062]
A
[49 nt withheld, positions 3064-3112]
CCTTTGACGTTGGAGTCCACGTTCTTT
[37 nt withheld, positions 3140-3176]
ACCCTATCTCGGTCTATTCTTTTGATTTATAAGGGATTTTGCCGATTTCGGCCTATTGGTTAAAAAATGA
GCTGATTTAACAAAAATTTAACGCGAATTTTAACAAAATATTAACGCTTACAATTTAGGTGGCACTTTTC
GGGGAAATGTGCGCGGAACCCCTATTTGTTTATTTTTCTAAATACATTCAAATATGTATCCGCTCATGAG
ACAATAACCCTGATAAATGCTTCAATAATATTGAAAAAGGAAGAGTATGAGTATTCAACATTTCCGTGTC
GCCCTTATTCCCTTTTTTGCGGCATTTTGCCTTCCTGTTTTTGCTCACCCAGAAACGCTGGTGAAAGTAA
AAGATGCTGAAGATCAGTTGGGTGCACGAGTGGGTTACATCGAACTGGATCTCAACAGCGGTAAGATCCT
TGAGAGTTTTCGCCCCGAAGAACGTTTTCCAATGATGAGCACTTTTAAAGTTCTGCTATGTGGCGCGGTA
TTATCCCGTATTGACGCCGGGCAAGAGCAACTCGGTCGCCGCATACACTATTCTCAGAATGACTTGGTTG
AGTACTCACCAGTCACAGAAAAGCATCTTACGGATGGCATGACAGTAAGAGAATTATGCAGTGCTGCCAT
AACCATGAGTGATAACACTGCGGCCAACTTACTTCTGACAACGATCGGAGGACCGAAGGAGCTAACCGCT
TTTTTGCACAACATGGGGGATCATGTAACTCGCCTTGATCGTTGGGAACCGGAGCTGAATGAAGCCATAC
CAAACGACGAGCGTGACACCACGATGCCTGTAGCAATGGCAACAACGTTGCGCAAACTATTAACTGGCGA
ACTACTTACTCTAGCTTCCCGGCAACAATTAATAGACTGGATGGAGGCGGATAAAGTTGCAGGACCACTT
CTGCGCTCGGCCCTTCCGGCTGGCTGGTTTATTGCTGATAAATCTGGAGCCGGTGAGCGTGGGTCTCGCG
GTATCATTGCAGCACTGGGGCCAGATGGTAAGCCCTCCCGTATCGTAGTTATCTACACGACGGGGAGTCA
GGCAACTATGGATGAACGAAATAGACAGATCGCTGAGATAGGTGCCTCACTGATTAAGCATTGGTAACTG
TCAGACCAAGTTTACTCATATATACTTTAGATTGATTTAAAACTTCATTTTTAATTTAAAAGGATCTAGG
TGAAGATCCTTTTTGATAATCTCATGACCAAAATCCCTTAACGTGAGTTTTCGTTCCACTGAGCGTCAGA
CCCCGTAGAAAAGATCAAAGGATCTTCTTGAGATCCTTTTTTTCTGCGCGTAATCTGCTGCTTGCAAACA
AAAAAACCACCGCTACCAGCGGTGGTTTGTTTGCCGGATCAAGAGCTACCAACTCTTTTTCCGAAGGTAA
CTGGCTTCAGCAGAGCGCAGATACCAAATACTGTTCTTCTAGTGTAGCCGTAGTTAGGCCACCACTTCAA
GAACTCTGTAGCACCGCCTACATACCTCGCTCTGCTAATCCTGTTACCAGTGGCTGCTGCCAGTGGCGAT
AAGTCGTGTCTTACCGGGTTGGACTCAAGACGATAGTTACCGGATAAGGCGCAGCGGTCGGGCTGAACGG
GGGGTTCGTGCACACAGCCCAGCTTGGAGCGAACGACCTACACCGAACTGAGATACCTACAGCGTGAGCT
ATGAGAAAGCGCCACGCTTCCCGAAGGGAGAAAGGCGGACAGGTATCCGGTAAGCGGCAGGGTCGGAACA
GGAGAGCGCACGAGGGAGCTTCCAGGGGGAAACGCCTGGTATCTTTATAGTCCTGTCGGGTTTCGCCACC
TCTGACTTGAGCGTCGATTTTTGTGATGCTCGTCAGGGGGGCGGAGCCTATGGAAAAACGCCAGCAACGC
GGCCTTTTTACGGTTCCTGGCCTTTTGCTGGCCTTTTGCTCACATGTTCTTTCCTGCGTTATCCCCTGAT
TCTGTGGATAACCGTATTACCGCCTTTGAGTGAGCTGATACCGCTCGCCGCAGCCGAACGACCGAGCGCA
GCGAGTCAGTGAGCGAGGAAGCGGAAGAGCGCCCAATACGCAAACCGCCTCTCCCCGCGCGTTGGCCGAT
TCATTAATGCAGCTGGCACGACAGGTTTCCCGACTGGAAAGCGGGCAGTGAGCGCAACGCAATTAATGTG
AGTTAGCTCACTCATTAGGCACCCCAGGCTTTACACTTTATGCTTCCGGCTCGTATGTTGTGTGGAATTG
TGAGCGGATAACAATTTCACACAGGAAACAGCTATGACCATGATTACGCCAAGCGCGCAATTAACCCTCA
CTAAAGGGAACAAAAGCTGGAGCTGCAAGCTTAATGTAGTCTTATGCAATACTCTTGTAGTCTTGCAACA
TGGTAACGATGAGTTAGCAACATGCCTTACAAGGAGAGAAAAAGCACCGTGCATGCCGATTGGTGGAAGT
AAGGTGGTACGATCGTGCCTTATTAGGAAGGCAACAGACGGGTCTGACATGGATTGGACGAACCACTGAA
TTGCCGCATTGCAGAGATATTGTATTTAAGTGCCTAGCTCGATACATAAACGGGTCTCTCTGGTTAGACC
AGATCTGAGCCTGGGAGCTCTCTGGCTAACTAGGGAACCCACTGCTTAAGCCTCAATAAAGCTTGCCTTG
AGTGCTTCAAGTAGTGTGTGCCCGTCTGTTGTGTGACTCTGGTAACTAGAGATCCCTCAGACCCTTTTAG
TCAGTGTGGAAAATCTCTAGCAGTGGCGCCCGAACAGGGACTTGAAAGCGAAAGGGAAACCAGAGGAGCT
CTCTCGACGCAGGACTCGGCTTGCTGAAGCGCGCACGGCAAGAGGCGAGGGGCGGCGACTGGTGAGTACG
CCAAAAATTTTGACTAGCGGAGGCTAGAAGGAGAGAGATGGGTGCGAGAGCGTCAGTATTAAGCGGGGGA
GAATTAGATCGCGATGGGAAAAAATTCGGTTAAGGCCAGGGGGAAAGAAAAAATATAAATTAAAACATAT
AGTATGGGCAAGCAGGGAGCTAGAACGATTCGCAGTTAATCCTGGCCTGTTAGAAACATCAGAAGGCTGT
AGACAAATACTGGGACAGCTACAACCATCCCTTCAGACAGGATCAGAAGAACTTAGATCATTATATAATA
CAGTAGCAACCCTCTATTGTGTGCATCAAAGGATAGAGATAAAAGACACCAAGGAAGCTTTAGACAAGAT
AGAGGAAGAGCAAAACAAAAGTAAGACCACCGCACAGCAAGCGGCCGCTGATCTTCAGACCTGGAGGAGG
AGATATGAGGGACAATTGGAGAAGTGAATTATATAAATATAAAGTAGTAAAAATTGAACCATTAGGAGTA
GCACCCACCAAGGCAAAGAGAAGAGTGGTGCAGAGAGAAAAAAGAGCAGTGGGAATAGGAGCTTTGTTCC
TTGGGTTCTTGGGAGCAGCAGGAAGCACTATGGGCGCAGCGTCAATGACGCTGACGGTACAGGCCAGACA
ATTATTGTCTGGTATAGTGCAGCAGCAGAACAATTTGCTGAGGGCTATTGAGGCGCAACAGCATCTGTTG
CAACTCACAGTCTGGGGCATCAAGCAGCTCCAGGCAAGAATCCTGGCTGTGGAAAGATACCTAAAGGATC
AACAGCTCCTGGGGATTTGGGGTTGCTCTGGAAAACTCATTTGCACCACTGCTGTGCCTTGGAATGCTAG
TTGGAGTAATAAATCTCTGGAACAGATTTGGAATCACACGACCTGGATGGAGTGGGACAGAGAAATTAAC
AATTACACAAGCTTAATACACTCCTTAATTGAAGAATCGCAAAACCAGCAAGAAAAGAATGAACAAGAAT
TATTGGAATTAGATAAATGGGCAAGTTTGTGGAATTGGTTTAACATAACAAATTGGCTGTGGTATATAAA
ATTATTCATAATGATAGTAGGAGGCTTGGTAGGTTTAAGAATAGTTTTTGCTGTACTTTCTATAGTGAAT
AGAGTTAGGCAGGGATATTCACCATTATCGTTTCAGACCCACCTCCCAACCCCGAGGGGACCCTTGCGCC
TTTTCCAAGGCAGCCCTGGGTTTGCGCAGGGACGCGGCTGCTCTGGGCGTGGTTCCGGGAAACGCAGCGG
CGCCGACCCTGGGTCTCGCACATTCTTCACGTCCGTTCGCAGCGTCACCCGGATCTTCGCCGCTACCCTT
GTGGGCCCCCCGGCGACGCTTCCTGCTCCGCCCCTAAGTCGGGAAGGTTCCTTGCGGTTCGCGGCGTGCC
GGACGTGACAAACGGAAGCCGCACGTCTCACTAGTACCCTCGCAGACGGACAGCGCCAGGGAGCAATGGC
AGCGCGCCGACCGCGATGGGCTGTGGCCAATAGCGGCTGCTCAGCAGGGCGCGCCGAGAGCAGCGGCCGG
GAAGGGGCGGTGCGGGAGGCGGGGTGTGGGGCGGTAGTGTGGGCCCTGTTCCTGCCCGCGCGGTGTTCCG
CATTCTGCAAGCCTCCGGAGCGCACGTCGGCAGTCGGCTCCCTCGTTGACCGAATCACCGACCTCTCTCC
CCAGGGGGTACCACCATGGCCAAGCCTTTGTCTCAAGAAGAATCCACCCTCATTGAAAGAGCAACGGCTA
CAATCAACAGCATCCCCATCTCTGAAGACTACAGCGTCGCCAGCGCAGCTCTCTCTAGCGACGGCCGCAT
CTTCACTGGTGTCAATGTATATCATTTTACTGGGGGACCTTGTGCAGAACTCGTGGTGCTGGGCACTGCT
GCTGCTGCGGCAGCTGGCAACCTGACTTGTATCGTCGCGATCGGAAATGAGAACAGGGGCATCTTGAGCC
CCTGCGGACGGTGCCGACAGGTGCTTCTCGATCTGCATCCTGGGATCAAAGCCATAGTGAAGGACAGTGA
TGGACAGCCGACGGCAGTTGGGATTCGTGAATTGCTGCCCTCTGGTTATGTGTGGGAGGGCCTGCAGCTG
CAGTAGTAAGAATTCTAGATCTTGAGACAAATGGCAGTATTCATCCACAATTTTAAAAGAAAAGGGGGGA
TTGGGGGGTACAGTGCAGGGGAAAGAATAGTAGACATAATAGCAACAGACATACAAACTAAAGAATTACA
AAAACAAATTACAAAAATTCAAAATTTTCGGGTTTATTACAGGGACAGCAGAGATCCACTTTGGCGCCGG
CTCGAGGGGGCCCGGGGTTATTAATAGTAATCAATTACGGGGTCATTAGTTCATAGCCCATATATGGAGT
TCCG
