>Addgene plasmid #161657 | IDG_CLIC3_OE_1 | depositor partial sequence | sequence record 313356 | Partial Sequence
ATGGCGGAGACCAAGCTCCAGCTGTTTGTCAAGGCGAGTGAGGACGGGGAGAGCGTGGGTCACTGCCCCT
CCTGCCAGCGGCTCTTCATGGTCCTGCTCCTCAAGGGCGTACCTTTCACCCTCACCACGGTGGACACGCG
CAGGTCCCCGGACGTGCTGAAGGACTTCGCCCCCGGCTCGCAGCTGCCCATCCTGCTCTATGACAGCGAC
GCCAAGACAGACACGCTGCAGATCGAGGACTTTCTGGAGGAGACGCTGGGGCCGCCCGACTTCCCCAGCC
TGGCGCCTCGTTACAGGGAGTCCAACACCGCCGGCAACGACGTTTTCCACAAGTTCTCCGCGTTCATCAA
GAACCCGGTGCCCGCGCAGGACGAAGCCCTGTACCAGCAGCTGCTGCGCGCCCTCGCCAGGCTGGACAGC
TACCTGCGCGCGCCCCTGGAGCACGAGCTGGCGGGGGAGCCGCAGCTGCGCGAGTCCCGCCGCCGCTTCC
TGGACGGCGACAGGCTCACGCTGGCCGACTGCAGCCTCCTGCCCAAGCTGCACATCGTCGACACGGTGTG
CGCGCACTTCCGCCAGGCGCCCATCCCCGCGGAGCTGCGCGGCGTACGCCGCTACCTGGACAGCGCGATG
CAGGAGAAAGAGTTCAAATACACGTGTCCGCACAGCGCCGAGATCCTGGCGGCCTACCGGCCCGCCGTGC
ACCCCCGCTACCCAACTTTCTTGTACAAAGTGGTTGGTAAGCCTATCCCTAACCCTCTCCTCGGTCTCGA
TTCTACGTAG
